Addgene plasmid #39211: pHAC111-LST8 (pSW75)
Depositing lab: Michael Hall. Depositing organization: University of Basel. Publication: Molecular organization of target of rapamycin complex 2. Wullschleger S, Loewith R, Oppliger W, Hall MN. J Biol Chem. 2005 Sep 2;280(35):30697-704. Epub 2005 Jul 7. 10.1074/jbc.M505553200 PubMed 16002396.
Backbone
  Vector backbone: YCplac111
  Backbone size w/o insert (bp): 6100
  Vector type: Yeast Expression
  Selectable markers: LEU2
Growth in bacteria
  Bacterial resistance: Ampicillin, 100 μg/mL
  Growth temperature: 37°C
  Growth strain: DH5alpha
  Copy number: Unknown
Gene/Insert
  Gene/Insert name: LST8
  Species: S. cerevisiae (budding yeast)
  Insert size (bp): 1700
  Entrez Gene: LST8 (a.k.a. YNL006W)
  Promoter: LST8
  Cloning method: Restriction Enzyme; 5′ cloning site SacI (unknown if destroyed); 3′ cloning site PstI (unknown if destroyed)
  Sequencing primers: 5′ M13pUC-fwd; 3′ M13pUC-rev
Terms and licenses: Academic/Nonprofit Terms; Industry Terms: Not Available to Industry
Depositor comments: Expresses LST8 from LST8 promoter. Cloned as 1.7-kb SacI-PstI fragment into YCplac111. CYC1 terminator (CEN, LEU2)
How to cite: pHAC111-LST8 (pSW75) was a gift from Michael Hall (Addgene plasmid # 39211 ; http://n2t.net/addgene:39211 ; RRID:Addgene_39211)
