[The description below was written by a language model from this plasmid's Addgene catalogue record.]
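Description:
pHAC111-LST8 (pSW75) is a yeast expression plasmid built on the YCplac111 backbone, a centromeric (CEN) E. coli–yeast shuttle vector of about 6.1 kb. The centromere element keeps the plasmid at low, near single-copy levels and allows stable segregation in Saccharomyces cerevisiae. The LEU2 marker allows selection by complementing leucine auxotrophy in leu2 host strains. In bacteria the plasmid is propagated under ampicillin selection; its bacterial copy number is listed as unknown.

The payload is the S. cerevisiae gene LST8 (YNL006W), inserted as a roughly 1.7 kb SacI–PstI restriction fragment. Expression is driven by the native LST8 promoter rather than a heterologous or inducible one, and the depositor comments indicate a CYC1 terminator downstream. Combining the endogenous promoter with a low-copy centromeric backbone should give expression close to physiological levels rather than overexpression. The "pHAC" prefix in the name may hint at an HA epitope-tagging vector series, but the record lists no tag, so whether the encoded protein is tagged cannot be confirmed from these fields. No feature table is provided either, so the exact arrangement of elements is inferred from the catalogue fields alone.

Lst8 is a conserved subunit of the target of rapamycin (TOR) complexes, and the plasmid was deposited with a study on the molecular organization of TOR complex 2. It is therefore suited to work on TOR complex composition and function, such as complementation of lst8 mutants or supplying plasmid-borne LST8 in engineered yeast strains, although the record does not specify the exact experiments.
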