>Addgene plasmid #39211 | pHAC111-LST8 (pSW75) | addgene partial sequence | sequence record 50445 | M13pUC-rev 5'-AGCGGATAACAATTTCACACAGG-3'
AATTAAAGCCTTCGAGCGTCCCAAAACCTTCTCAAGCAAGGTTTTCAGTATAATGTTACATGCGTACACG
CGTCTGTACAGAAAAAAAAGAAAAATTTGAAATATAAATAACGTTCTTAATACTAACATAACTATAAAAA
AATAAATAGGGACCTAGACTTCAGGTTGTCTAACTCCTTCCTTTTCGGTTAGAGCGGATGTGGGGGGAGG
GCGTGAATGTAAGCGTGACATAACTAATTACATGATATCGACAAAGGAAAAGGGGCCTGTTTACTCACAG
GCTTTTTTCAAGTAGGTAATTAAGTCGTTTCTGTCTTTTTCCTTCTTCAACCCACCAAAGGCCATCTTGG
TACGTACCTAAGCGTAATCTGGAACGTCATATGGATATGCATAGTCCGGGACGTCATAGGGATAGCCCGC
ATAGTCAGGAACATCGTATGGGTAGCATGCCTGCAGTACATCGTTTAATGCGACACATACAGCTCCCTTG
TGGTGTCCACCGTACTGTCTGACAATTTCTCTAGTTGATAAATCCCATAATCTCACGTAATGATCGGACG
ATGCCGTTACTAGATACGCACTGTCAGCACTAAATGCGCAATCCCAAACCCACCTTTGGTGGCCATCCAA
TGTCGTTTCTAGCTTAAAATCATCATCAATCGACCACACACGAGCAGTGTGATCCGCTGAACATGTTGCC
AAATGTTTTACATCAGATGATAGTAGAATTCTAGTTATATATGTGGAGTGCGCTCTGAATTTTGTTACCG
GTTTTAGATGGGATGCGTCAGTATGATTTGGCATTTCCCATACGTAACAATTACCTTTAGTATTTGCTG
