>Addgene plasmid #39211 | pHAC111-LST8 (pSW75) | addgene partial sequence | sequence record 51474 | M13pUC-fwd 5'-CCCAGTCACGACGTTGTAAAACG-3'
CCGGAGAATCCGCCCGCACCGCCAGGGAAGCCTCCAGCACCTCCAGCACCGCCAGGACCACCAGGACCAA
AGCTTGGACCACCAGATCTAGCAGCCTCGAGACCGTATTGATCATATATTTCCCTTTTTTGAGGATCATT
TAAAATTTCAAAGGCCTCTGATATCTCCTTAAACTTTTCTGTGTCACCTGTTGGCTTATCTGGATGATAT
TTTAGAGCTGCTTTTCTATAACCCTTTTTCAGTTCTTGCTCATTAGCACTTGGAGATACTCCAAGTAAAT
CATAAAGTTTTGTCTCCTTGACCATTATTAGTTCTGTATACTGTACTCTATTATATTGATGTGAATGTAT
TAAAAAAAAAATCTTAAAATGCAAACAACTTATCCTTTATCCTCTGAAGAGTTTCTGGATGGTTATACAA
TTCTAAGTCGTTAAAAGAATTCGTGTAAGAGCTTAAATAATATTAATTAGAATTTTTGACAAGAAAGCGC
ATAAGTTTAAAAAGGGATTAACAATACGGTAAAGGGACGAGAAATCTATACAATATATATTAAATCTCGA
ACTACCTTGGCAAGGAGTTTGTGCTGACAGTGGTTGAAAAACCCGTAAAAGGATATCCCATTCTTTTTCC
AGAAGTTTCTGGAACGTTCATATAAACCAAAGAGGGTAACACAATACGTTAAGATTCA
