>Addgene plasmid #39211 | pHAC111-LST8 (pSW75) | addgene partial sequence | sequence record 53130 | wLST8-R 5'-gatttggcatttcccatacg-3'
TCGAACCATCACTTGCCATAGATAAAGACTGGAGAGAGGTATCGTCCTCAGGTGTCAATTGATGGGTACA
CTGATTTTCTCCTAAGTCCCAAATTCTTATATTACCATCTCTATCACAAGATATCAACTCGCCTTGGTTA
GGATGAATTACGACTTCATTTACTGGTGCGTTATGTTTGTAATTTCTAGGAATGGACGGAGAACGCACAT
CCCAAACTTTAATGGTCCCATCTTCGCTAGAGGTCACCATCCATCTGTTGTCCTGTTGAAAAGAAACGGA
GGTAACGTTTCCCCGATGACCCTCAAAGGATGCTACTGGATTGGGATTTGTCGTCCGAATGTCATAAAGC
CGTACGTTTTGATGGCCTGCTGTTGCCAACAACTTTTTATCGTTGGTGATTTCTAAGCGATTAACCTGTG
AGTCGGAATGCTGAATTGTTCTTGAACAAACCCCAGTAAGAGCCTCCCAAAATCTTATTGTGTGGTCATA
GCCAGCAGATACTAAGATAACAGACATCAATCAGAACTCCTTTTTTATATGGATGACAAGACTGCCACGT
TGATCGCTGCGCTAATAATATATGGTTGTCGCACTCTTCTATAACATGATCAGTAATAGCTAGTCGTTAC
TTTTCTGAATCTTAACGTATTGTGTTACCCTCTTTGGTTTATATGAACGTTCCAGAAACTTCTGGAAAAA
GAATGGGATATCCTTTTACGGGTTTTTCAACCACTGTCAGCACAAACTCCTTGCCAAGGTAGTTCGAGAT
TTAATATATATTGTATAGATTTCTCGTCCCTTTACCGTATTGTTAATCCCTTTTTAAACTTATGCGCTTT
CTTGTCAAAAATTCTAATTAATATTATTTAAGCTCTTACACGAATTCTTTTAACGACTTAGAATTGTATA
ACCATCCAGAAACTCTTC
