>Addgene plasmid #39211 | pHAC111-LST8 (pSW75) | addgene partial sequence | sequence record 53415 | pBR322ori-F 5'-GGGAAACGCCTGGTATCTTT-3'
TCTGACTTGAGCGTCGATTTTTGTGATGCTCGTCAGGGGGGCGGAGCCTATGGAAAAACGCCAGCAACGC
GGCCTTTTTACGGTTCCTGGCCTTTTGCTGGCCTTTTGCTCACATGTTCTTTCCTGCGTTATCCCCTGAT
TCTGTGGATAACCGTATTACCGCCTTTGAGTGAGCTGATACCGCTCGCCGCAGCCGAACGACCGAGCGCA
GCGAGTCAGTGAGCGAGGAAGCGGAAGAGCGCCCAATACGCAAACCGCCTCTCCCCGCGCGTTGGCCGAT
TCATTAATGCAGCTGGCACGACAGGTTTCCCGACTGGAAAGCGGGCAGTGAGCGCAACGCAATTAATGTG
AGTTAGCTCACTCATTAGGCACCCCAGGCTTTACACTTTATGCTTCCGGCTCGTATGTTGTGTGGAATTG
TGAGCGGATAACAATTTCACACAGGAAACAGCTATGACCATGATTACGCCAAGCTTGCAAATTAAAGCCT
TCGAGCGTCCCAAAACCTTCTCAAGCAAGGTTTTCAGTATAATGTTACATGCGTACACGCGTCTGTACAG
AAAAAAAAGAAAAATTTGAAATATAAATAACGTTCTTAATACTAACATAACTATAAAAAAATAAATAGGG
ACCTAGACTTCAGGTTGTCTAACTCCTTCCTTTTCGGTTAGAGCGGATGTGGGGGGAGGGCGTGAATGTA
AGCGTGACATAACTAATTACATGATATCGACAAAGGAAAAGGGGCCTGTTTACTCACAGGCTTTTTTCAA
GTAGGTAATTAAGTCGTTTCTGTCTTTTTCCTTCTTCAACCCACCAAAGGCCATCTTGG
